Addgene plasmid #69227: pCSDest2-SpCas9-WT-NLS-3XHA-NLS-ZFP_TS4
Purpose: Expresses wild type SpCas9 fused to ZFP-TS4 in mammalian cells
Depositing lab: Scot Wolfe. Depositing organization: University of Massachusetts, Worcester. Publication: DNA-binding-domain fusions enhance the targeting range and precision of Cas9. Bolukbasi MF, Gupta A, Oikemus S, Derr AG, Garber M, Brodsky MH, Zhu LJ, Wolfe SA. Nat Methods. 2015 Oct 19. doi: 10.1038/nmeth.3624. PubMed 26480473.
Backbone
  Vector backbone: pCSDest2-SpCas9-NLS-3XHA-NLS
  Vector type: Mammalian Expression, CRISPR
Growth in bacteria
  Bacterial resistance: Ampicillin, 100 μg/mL
  Growth temperature: 37°C
  Growth strain: XL1 Blue
  Copy number: Unknown
Gene/Insert
  Gene/Insert name: TS4 ZFP
  Species: Synthetic
  Tag / fusion protein: NLS-3XHA-NLS (N terminal on backbone)
  Cloning method: Restriction Enzyme; 5′ cloning site BspEI (not destroyed); 3′ cloning site XhoI (not destroyed)
  Sequencing primers: 5′ CACAGGGATAAGCCCATCAG; 3′ T3
Terms and licenses: Academic/Nonprofit Terms; Industry Terms: Not Available to Industry
How to cite: pCSDest2-SpCas9-WT-NLS-3XHA-NLS-ZFP_TS4 was a gift from Scot Wolfe (Addgene plasmid # 69227 ; http://n2t.net/addgene:69227 ; RRID:Addgene_69227)
