[The description below was written by a language model from this plasmid's Addgene catalogue record and pLannotate feature annotations shown in this document.]
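Description:
pCSDest2-SpCas9-WT-NLS-3XHA-NLS-ZFP_TS4 is an 8,768 bp mammalian expression plasmid for CRISPR work that produces wild-type Streptococcus pyogenes Cas9 fused at its C-terminus to a synthetic zinc finger protein, ZFP-TS4. It is built on a pCS-type Gateway destination backbone and is maintained in E. coli through a high-copy ColE1/pUC-type origin with ampicillin selection (AmpR under its own bla promoter). An f1 origin and remnants of lac regulatory and lacZα sequences are also present as backbone carry-over.

Expression in mammalian cells is driven by the simian cytomegalovirus IE94 enhancer/promoter, which spans the sequence origin and is followed by an SP6 promoter that could support in vitro transcription. An attB1 site left by Gateway recombination sits just upstream of the Cas9 coding sequence. Downstream of Cas9 comes a linker that the record describes as NLS-3xHA-NLS: the triple HA epitope is annotated and allows detection of the fusion protein, while the flanking nuclear localisation signals are named in the catalogue fields but not picked up in the feature table. The zinc finger array was inserted between BspEI and XhoI sites. The automated annotation marks this region only as short fragment matches to unrelated zinc finger-containing proteins, which most likely reflect homology to the synthetic ZFP rather than distinct elements. An SV40 polyadenylation signal lies downstream of the coding region.

The associated publication title indicates that attaching a programmable DNA-binding domain to Cas9 was used to improve its targeting range and precision. No guide RNA cassette is annotated, so the guide would presumably be supplied separately.
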