Features (pLannotate 1.2.2; 19 found; start..end, strand, type, name):
     37..55      +  promoter       SP6 promoter: promoter for bacteriophage SP6 RNA polymerase
    110..134     +  protein_bind   attB1: mutant version of attB; recombination site for the Gateway® BP reaction BP Clonase™
    144..4247    +  CDS            cas9: CAS9_STRP1 - Also known as csn1 From Streptococcus pyogenes serotype M1.
   4281..4370    +  CDS            3xHA: three tandem HA epitope tags
   4425..4520    +  CDS            ESCA_PSYCI (fragment): Protein inferred from homology: Swiss-Prot protein existence level 3. From Psychoda cinerea (Psychod fly).
   4656..4675    +  CDS            ZFHD1 (DNA binding domain) (fragment): composite human DNA-binding domain composed of domains from the transcription factors Zif268 and Oct-1 (Pomerantz et al., 1995)
   4797..4814    -  promoter       T7 promoter (fragment): promoter for bacteriophage T7 RNA polymerase
   4819..4953    -  polyA_signal   SV40 poly(A) signal: SV40 polyadenylation signal
   5066..5084    -  promoter       T3 promoter: promoter for bacteriophage T3 RNA polymerase
   5129..5145    -  protein_bind   lac operator: The lac repressor binds to the lac operator to inhibit transcription in E. coli. This inhibition can be relieved by adding lactose or isopropyl-β-D-thiogalactopyranoside (IPTG). lac repressor encoded by lacI
   5153..5183    -  promoter       lac promoter: promoter for the E. coli lac operon
   5198..5219    -  protein_bind   CAP binding site: CAP binding activates transcription in the presence of cAMP. E. coli catabolite activator protein
   5232..5324    -  CDS            lacI (fragment): lac repressor; lacI; The lac repressor binds to the lac operator to inhibit transcription in E. coli. This inhibition can be relieved by adding lactose or isopropyl-β-D-thiogalactopyranoside (IPTG).
   5507..6095    -  rep_origin     ori: high-copy-number ColE1/pMB1/pBR322/pUC origin of replication
   6266..7126    -  CDS            AmpR: β-lactamase; bla; confers resistance to ampicillin, carbenicillin, and related antibiotics
   7127..7231    -  promoter       AmpR promoter: bla
   7284..7712    -  rep_origin     f1 ori (sequence partly withheld): f1 bacteriophage origin of replication; arrow indicates direction of (+) strand synthesis
   7717..7783    -  CDS            lacZα (fragment): LacZα fragment of β-galactosidase; lacZ fragment
   7786..2       +  promoter       CMV IE94 promoter (across the origin): enhancer/promoter region of simian cytomegalovirus major immediate early transcription unit IE94
>Addgene plasmid #69227 | pCSDest2-SpCas9-WT-NLS-3XHA-NLS-ZFP_TS4 | depositor full sequence | sequence record 122303 | pCSDest2-SpCas9-WT-NLS-3XHA-NLS-ZFP_TS4 sequence 8768 bps
ACCGCCATTCTGCCTGGGGACGTCGGAGCAAGCTTGATTTAGGTGACACTATAGAATACAAGCTACTTGT
TCTTTTTGCAGGATCCCATCGATTCGAATTCAAGGATCAACAAGTTTGTACAAAAAAGCAGGCTGGCGCC
ACCATGGACAAGAAGTACTCCATTGGGCTCGATATCGGTACCAACAGCGTCGGCTGGGCCGTCATTACGG
ACGAGTACAAGGTGCCGAGCAAAAAATTCAAAGTTCTGGGCAATACCGATCGCCACAGCATAAAGAAGAA
CCTCATTGGAGCCCTCCTGTTCGACTCCGGGGAGACGGCCGAAGCCACGCGGCTCAAAAGAACAGCACGG
CGCAGATATACCCGCAGAAAGAATCGGATCTGCTACCTGCAGGAGATCTTTAGTAATGAGATGGCTAAGG
TGGATGACTCTTTCTTCCATAGGCTGGAGGAGTCCTTTTTGGTGGAGGAGGATAAAAAGCACGAGCGCCA
CCCAATCTTTGGCAATATCGTGGACGAGGTGGCGTACCATGAAAAGTACCCAACCATATATCATCTGAGG
AAGAAGCTGGTAGACAGTACTGATAAGGCTGACTTGCGGTTGATCTATCTCGCGCTGGCGCACATGATCA
AATTTCGGGGACACTTCCTCATCGAGGGGGACCTGAACCCAGACAACAGCGATGTCGACAAACTCTTTAT
CCAACTGGTTCAGACTTACAATCAGCTTTTCGAGGAGAACCCGATCAACGCATCCGGCGTTGACGCCAAA
GCAATCCTGAGCGCTAGGCTGTCCAAATCCCGGCGGCTCGAAAACCTCATCGCACAGCTCCCTGGGGAGA
AGAAGAACGGCCTGTTTGGTAATCTTATCGCCCTGTCACTCGGGCTGACCCCCAACTTTAAATCTAACTT
CGACCTGGCCGAAGATGCCAAGCTGCAACTGAGCAAAGACACCTACGATGATGATCTCGACAATCTGCTG
GCCCAGATCGGCGACCAGTACGCAGACCTTTTTTTGGCGGCAAAGAACCTGTCAGACGCCATTCTGCTGA
GTGATATTCTGCGAGTGAACACGGAGATCACCAAAGCTCCGCTGAGCGCTAGTATGATCAAGCGCTATGA
TGAGCACCACCAAGACTTGACTTTGCTGAAGGCCCTTGTCAGACAGCAACTGCCTGAGAAGTACAAGGAA
ATTTTCTTCGATCAGTCTAAAAATGGCTACGCCGGATACATTGACGGCGGAGCAAGCCAGGAGGAATTTT
ACAAATTTATTAAGCCCATCTTGGAAAAAATGGACGGCACCGAGGAGCTGCTGGTAAAGCTGAACAGAGA
AGATCTGTTGCGCAAACAGCGCACTTTCGACAATGGAAGCATCCCCCACCAGATTCACCTGGGCGAACTG
CACGCTATCCTCAGGCGGCAAGAGGATTTCTACCCCTTTTTGAAAGATAACAGGGAAAAGATTGAGAAAA
TCCTCACATTTCGGATACCCTACTATGTAGGCCCCCTCGCTCGGGGAAATTCCAGATTCGCGTGGATGAC
TCGCAAATCAGAAGAGACCATCACTCCCTGGAACTTCGAGGAAGTCGTGGATAAGGGGGCCTCTGCCCAG
TCCTTCATCGAAAGGATGACTAACTTTGATAAAAATCTGCCTAACGAAAAGGTGCTTCCTAAACACTCTC
TGCTGTACGAGTACTTCACAGTTTATAACGAGCTCACCAAGGTCAAATACGTCACAGAAGGGATGAGAAA
GCCAGCATTCCTGTCTGGAGAGCAGAAGAAAGCTATCGTGGACCTCCTCTTCAAGACGAACCGGAAAGTT
ACCGTGAAACAGCTCAAAGAAGACTATTTCAAAAAGATTGAATGTTTCGACTCTGTTGAAATCAGCGGAG
TGGAGGATCGCTTCAACGCATCCCTGGGAACGTATCACGATCTCCTGAAAATCATTAAAGACAAGGACTT
CCTGGACAATGAGGAGAACGAGGACATTCTTGAGGACATTGTCCTCACCCTTACGTTGTTTGAAGATAGG
GAGATGATTGAAGAACGCTTGAAAACTTACGCTCATCTCTTCGACGACAAAGTCATGAAACAGCTCAAGA
GACGCCGATATACAGGATGGGGGCGGCTGTCAAGAAAACTGATCAATGGCATCCGAGACAAGCAGAGTGG
AAAGACAATCCTGGATTTTCTTAAGTCCGATGGATTTGCCAACCGGAACTTCATGCAGTTGATCCATGAT
GACTCTCTCACCTTTAAGGAGGACATCCAGAAAGCACAAGTTTCTGGCCAGGGGGACAGTCTTCACGAGC
ACATCGCTAATCTTGCAGGTAGCCCAGCTATCAAAAAGGGAATACTGCAGACCGTTAAGGTCGTGGATGA
ACTCGTCAAAGTAATGGGAAGGCATAAGCCCGAGAATATCGTTATCGAGATGGCCCGAGAGAACCAAACT
ACCCAGAAGGGACAGAAGAACAGTAGGGAAAGGATGAAGAGGATTGAAGAGGGTATAAAAGAACTGGGGT
CCCAAATCCTTAAGGAACACCCAGTTGAAAACACCCAGCTTCAGAATGAGAAGCTCTACCTGTACTACCT
GCAGAACGGCAGGGACATGTACGTGGATCAGGAACTGGACATCAACCGGTTGTCCGACTACGACGTGGAT
CATATCGTGCCCCAAAGCTTTCTCAAAGATGATTCTATTGATAATAAAGTGTTGACAAGATCCGATAAAA
ATAGAGGGAAGAGTGATAACGTCCCCTCAGAAGAAGTTGTCAAGAAAATGAAAAATTATTGGCGGCAGCT
GCTGAACGCCAAACTGATCACACAACGGAAGTTCGATAATCTGACTAAGGCTGAACGAGGTGGCCTGTCT
GAGTTGGATAAAGCCGGCTTCATCAAAAGGCAGCTTGTTGAGACACGCCAGATCACCAAGCACGTGGCCC
AAATTCTCGATTCACGCATGAACACCAAGTACGATGAAAATGACAAACTGATTCGAGAGGTGAAAGTTAT
TACTCTGAAGTCTAAGCTGGTCTCAGATTTCAGAAAGGACTTTCAGTTTTATAAGGTGAGAGAGATCAAC
AATTACCACCATGCGCATGATGCCTACCTGAATGCAGTGGTAGGCACTGCACTTATCAAAAAATATCCCA
AGCTGGAATCTGAATTTGTTTACGGAGACTATAAAGTGTACGATGTTAGGAAAATGATCGCAAAGTCTGA
GCAGGAAATAGGCAAGGCCACCGCTAAGTACTTCTTTTACAGCAATATTATGAATTTTTTCAAGACCGAG
ATTACACTGGCCAATGGAGAGATTCGGAAGCGACCACTTATCGAAACAAACGGAGAAACAGGAGAAATCG
TGTGGGACAAGGGTAGGGATTTCGCGACAGTCCGCAAGGTCCTGTCCATGCCGCAGGTGAACATCGTTAA
AAAGACCGAAGTACAGACCGGAGGCTTCTCCAAGGAAAGTATCCTCCCGAAAAGGAACAGCGACAAGCTG
ATCGCACGCAAAAAAGATTGGGACCCCAAGAAATACGGCGGATTCGATTCTCCTACAGTCGCTTACAGTG
TACTGGTTGTGGCCAAAGTGGAGAAAGGGAAGTCTAAAAAACTCAAAAGCGTCAAGGAACTGCTGGGCAT
CACAATCATGGAGCGATCCAGCTTCGAGAAAAACCCCATCGACTTTCTCGAAGCGAAAGGATATAAAGAG
GTCAAAAAAGACCTCATCATTAAGCTGCCCAAGTACTCTCTCTTTGAGCTTGAAAACGGCCGGAAACGAA
TGCTCGCTAGTGCGGGCGAGCTGCAGAAAGGTAACGAGCTGGCACTGCCCTCTAAATACGTTAATTTCTT
GTATCTGGCCAGCCACTATGAAAAGCTCAAAGGGTCTCCCGAAGATAATGAGCAGAAGCAGCTGTTCGTG
GAACAACACAAACACTACCTTGATGAGATCATCGAGCAAATAAGCGAGTTCTCCAAAAGAGTGATCCTCG
CCGACGCTAACCTCGATAAGGTGCTTTCTGCTTACAATAAGCACAGGGATAAGCCCATCAGGGAGCAGGC
AGAAAACATTATCCACTTGTTTACTCTGACCAACTTGGGCGCGCCTGCAGCCTTCAAGTACTTCGACACC
ACCATAGACAGAAAGCGGTACACCTCTACAAAGGAGGTCCTGGACGCCACACTGATTCATCAGTCAATTA
CGGGGCTCTATGAAACAAGAATCGACCTCTCTCAGCTCGGTGGAGACGGCACCGGCGGGCCCAAGAAGAA
GAGGAAGGTATACCCATACGATGTTCCTGACTATGCGGGCTATCCCTATGACGTCCCGGACTATGCAGGA
TCGTATCCTTATGACGTTCCAGATTACGCTGGATCCGCCGCTCCGGCAGCTAAGAAAAAGAAACTGGATT
TCGAATCCGGAAAGCCCTATAAATGTCCTGAATGTGGCAAGTCCTTCTCGCAGAGCGGAGACCTGACACG
GCACCAACGTACGCACACTGGTGAGAAGCCATACGCGTGTCCTGTCGAGTCCTGTGACCGCCGCTTCAGT
GAGAAGAGCCACCTGACACGGCACATCCGCATTCACACAGGGCAAAAACCGTTTCAATGCCGCATCTGCA
TGAGGAACTTCAGCTGTGCCCACCACCTGACACGGCACATCCGCACCCACACAGGAGAAAAGCCCTTCGC
CTGTGACATCTGCGGCAGGAAGTTCGCGGACCGGAGCACCCTGACACAGCACACCAAGATCCACCTCCGT
CAGAAAGACCCCGGGTAATGACTCGAGCCTCTAGAACTATAGTGAGTCGTATTACGTAGATCCAGACATG
ATAAGATACATTGATGAGTTTGGACAAACCACAACTAGAATGCAGTGAAAAAAATGCTTTATTTGTGAAA
TTTGTGATGCTATTGCTTTATTTGTAACCATTATAAGCTGCAATAAACAAGTTAACAACAACAATTGCAT
TCATTTTATGTTTCAGGTTCAGGGGGAGGTGTGGGAGGTTTTTTAATTCGCGGCCGCGGCGCCAATGCAT
TGGGCCCGGTACCCAGCTTTTGTTCCCTTTAGTGAGGGTTAATTGCGCGCTTGGCGTAATCATGGTCATA
GCTGTTTCCTGTGTGAAATTGTTATCCGCTCACAATTCCACACAACATACGAGCCGGAAGCATAAAGTGT
AAAGCCTGGGGTGCCTAATGAGTGAGCTAACTCACATTAATTGCGTTGCGCTCACTGCCCGCTTTCCAGT
CGGGAAACCTGTCGTGCCAGCTGCATTAATGAATCGGCCAACGCGCGGGGAGAGGCGGTTTGCGTATTGG
GCGCTCTTCCGCTTCCTCGCTCACTGACTCGCTGCGCTCGGTCGTTCGGCTGCGGCGAGCGGTATCAGCT
CACTCAAAGGCGGTAATACGGTTATCCACAGAATCAGGGGATAACGCAGGAAAGAACATGTGAGCAAAAG
GCCAGCAAAAGGCCAGGAACCGTAAAAAGGCCGCGTTGCTGGCGTTTTTCCATAGGCTCCGCCCCCCTGA
CGAGCATCACAAAAATCGACGCTCAAGTCAGAGGTGGCGAAACCCGACAGGACTATAAAGATACCAGGCG
TTTCCCCCTGGAAGCTCCCTCGTGCGCTCTCCTGTTCCGACCCTGCCGCTTACCGGATACCTGTCCGCCT
TTCTCCCTTCGGGAAGCGTGGCGCTTTCTCATAGCTCACGCTGTAGGTATCTCAGTTCGGTGTAGGTCGT
TCGCTCCAAGCTGGGCTGTGTGCACGAACCCCCCGTTCAGCCCGACCGCTGCGCCTTATCCGGTAACTAT
CGTCTTGAGTCCAACCCGGTAAGACACGACTTATCGCCACTGGCAGCAGCCACTGGTAACAGGATTAGCA
GAGCGAGGTATGTAGGCGGTGCTACAGAGTTCTTGAAGTGGTGGCCTAACTACGGCTACACTAGAAGGAC
AGTATTTGGTATCTGCGCTCTGCTGAAGCCAGTTACCTTCGGAAAAAGAGTTGGTAGCTCTTGATCCGGC
AAACAAACCACCGCTGGTAGCGGTGGTTTTTTTGTTTGCAAGCAGCAGATTACGCGCAGAAAAAAAGGAT
CTCAAGAAGATCCTTTGATCTTTTCTACGGGGTCTGACGCTCAGTGGAACGAAAACTCACGTTAAGGGAT
TTTGGTCATGAGATTATCAAAAAGGATCTTCACCTAGATCCTTTTAAATTAAAAATGAAGTTTTAAATCA
ATCTAAAGTATATATGAGTAAACTTGGTCTGACAGTTACCAATGCTTAATCAGTGAGGCACCTATCTCAG
CGATCTGTCTATTTCGTTCATCCATAGTTGCCTGACTCCCCGTCGTGTAGATAACTACGATACGGGAGGG
CTTACCATCTGGCCCCAGTGCTGCAATGATACCGCGAGACCCACGCTCACCGGCTCCAGATTTATCAGCA
ATAAACCAGCCAGCCGGAAGGGCCGAGCGCAGAAGTGGTCCTGCAACTTTATCCGCCTCCATCCAGTCTA
TTAATTGTTGCCGGGAAGCTAGAGTAAGTAGTTCGCCAGTTAATAGTTTGCGCAACGTTGTTGCCATTGC
TACAGGCATCGTGGTGTCACGCTCGTCGTTTGGTATGGCTTCATTCAGCTCCGGTTCCCAACGATCAAGG
CGAGTTACATGATCCCCCATGTTGTGCAAAAAAGCGGTTAGCTCCTTCGGTCCTCCGATCGTTGTCAGAA
GTAAGTTGGCCGCAGTGTTATCACTCATGGTTATGGCAGCACTGCATAATTCTCTTACTGTCATGCCATC
CGTAAGATGCTTTTCTGTGACTGGTGAGTACTCAACCAAGTCATTCTGAGAATAGTGTATGCGGCGACCG
AGTTGCTCTTGCCCGGCGTCAATACGGGATAATACCGCGCCACATAGCAGAACTTTAAAAGTGCTCATCA
TTGGAAAACGTTCTTCGGGGCGAAAACTCTCAAGGATCTTACCGCTGTTGAGATCCAGTTCGATGTAACC
CACTCGTGCACCCAACTGATCTTCAGCATCTTTTACTTTCACCAGCGTTTCTGGGTGAGCAAAAACAGGA
AGGCAAAATGCCGCAAAAAAGGGAATAAGGGCGACACGGAAATGTTGAATACTCATACTCTTCCTTTTTC
AATATTATTGAAGCATTTATCAGGGTTATTGTCTCATGAGCGGATACATATTTGAATGTATTTAGAAAAA
TAAACAAATAGGGGTTCCGCGCACATTTCCCCGAAAAGTGCCACCTAAATTGTAAGCGTTAATATTTTGT
TAAAATTCGCGTTAAATTTTTGTTAAATCAGCTCATTTTTTAACCAATAGGCCGAAATCGGCAAAATCCC
TTATAAATCAAAAGAATAGACCGAGATAGGGT
[37 nt withheld, positions 7383-7419]
AAAGAACGTGGACTCCAACGTCAAAGG
[49 nt withheld, positions 7447-7495]
T
[91 nt withheld, positions 7497-7587]
G
[124 nt withheld, positions 7589-7712]
CCCATTCGCCATTCAGGCTGCGCAACTGTTGGGAAGGGCGATCGGTGCGGGCCTCTTCGCTATTACGCCA
GTCGACCATAGCCAATTCAATATGGCGTATATGGACTCATGCCAATTCAATATGGTGGATCTGGACCTGT
GCCAATTCAATATGGCGTATATGGACTCGTGCCAATTCAATATGGTGGATCTGGACCCCAGCCAATTCAA
TATGGCGGACTTGGCACCATGCCAATTCAATATGGCGGACTTGGCACTGTGCCAACTGGGGAGGGGTCTA
CTTGGCACGGTGCCAAGTTTGAGGAGGGGTCTTGGCCCTGTGCCAAGTCCGCCATATTGAATTGGCATGG
TGCCAATAATGGCGGCCATATTGGCTATATGCCAGGATCAATATATAGGCAATATCCAATATGGCCCTAT
GCCAATATGGCTATTGGCCAGGTTCAATACTATGTATTGGCCCTATGCCATATAGTATTCCATATATGGG
TTTTCCTATTGACGTAGATAGCCCCTCCCAATGGGCGGTCCCATATACCATATATGGGGCTTCCTAATAC
CGCCCATAGCCACTCCCCCATTGACGTCAATGGTCTCTATATATGGTCTTTCCTATTGACGTCATATGGG
CGGTCCTATTGACGTATATGGCGCCTCCCCCATTGACGTCAATTACGGTAAATGGCCCGCCTGGCTCAAT
GCCCATTGACGTCAATAGGACCACCCACCATTGACGTCAATGGGATGGCTCATTGCCCATTCATATCCGT
TCTCACGCCCCCTATTGACGTCAATGACGGTAAATGGCCCACTTGGCAGTACATCAATATCTATTAATAG
TAACTTGGCAAGTACATTACTATTGGAAGGACGCCAGGGTACATTGGCAGTACTCCCATTGACGTCAATG
GCGGTAAATGGCCCGCGATGGCTGCCAAGTACATCCCCATTGACGTCAATGGGGAGGGGCAATGACGCAA
ATGGGCGTTCCATTGACGTAAATGGGCGGTAGGCGTGCCTAATGGGAGGTCTATATAAGCAATGCTCGTT
TAGGGA
