>Addgene plasmid #69227 | pCSDest2-SpCas9-WT-NLS-3XHA-NLS-ZFP_TS4 | addgene partial sequence | sequence record 124760 | EBV-rev 5'-GTGGTTTGTCCAAACTCATC-3'
ATACGACTCACTATAGTTCTAGAGGCTCGAGTCATTACCCGGGGTCTTTCTGACGGAGGTGGATCTTGGT
GTGCTGTGTCAGGGTGCTCCGGTCCGCGAACTTCCTGCCGCAGATGTCACAGGCGAAGGGCTTTTCTCCT
GTGTGGGTGCGGATGTGCCGTGTCAGGTGGTGGGCACAGCTGAAGTTCCTCATGCAGATGCGGCATTGAA
ACGGTTTTTGCCCTGTGTGAATGCGGATGTGCCGTGTCAGGTGGCTCTTCTCACTGAAGCGGCGGTCACA
GGACTCGACAGGACACGCGTATGGCTTCTCACCAGTGTGCGTACGTTGGTGCCGTGTCAGGTCTCCGCTC
TGCGAGAAGGACTTGCCACATTCAGGACATTTATAGGGCTTTCCGGATTCGAAATCCAGTTTCTTTTTCT
TAGCTGCCGGAGCGGCGGATCCAGCGTAATCTGGAACGTCATAAGGATACGATCCTGCATAGTCCGGGAC
GTCATAGGGATAGCCCGCATAGTCAGGAACATCGTATGGGTATACCTTCCTCTTCTTCTTGGGCCCGCCG
GTGCCGTCTCCACCGAGCTGAGAGAGGTCGATTCTTGTTTCATAGAGCCCCGTAATTGACTGATGAATCA
GTGTGGCGTCCAGGACCTCCTTTGTAGAGGTGTACCGCTTTCTGTCTATGGTGGTGTCGAAGTACTTGAA
GGCTGCAGGCGCGCCCAAGTTGGTCAGAGTAAACAAGTGGATAATGTTTTCTGCCTGCTCCCTGATGGGC
TTATCCCTGTGCTTATTGTAAGCA
