>Addgene plasmid #69227 | pCSDest2-SpCas9-WT-NLS-3XHA-NLS-ZFP_TS4 | addgene partial sequence | sequence record 124768 | SP6 5'-ATTTAGGTGACACTATAG-3'
AAGTACTCCATTGGGCTCGATATCGGTACCAACAGCGTCGGCTGGGCCGTCATTACGGACGAGTACAAGG
TGCCGAGCAAAAAATTCAAAGTTCTGGGCAATACCGATCGCCACAGCATAAAGAAGAACCTCATTGGAGC
CCTCCTGTTCGACTCCGGGGAGACGGCCGAAGCCACGCGGCTCAAAAGAACAGCACGGCGCAGATATACC
CGCAGAAAGAATCGGATCTGCTACCTGCAGGAGATCTTTAGTAATGAGATGGCTAAGGTGGATGACTCTT
TCTTCCATAGGCTGGAGGAGTCCTTTTTGGTGGAGGAGGATAAAAAGCACGAGCGCCACCCAATCTTTGG
CAATATCGTGGACGAGGTGGCGTACCATGAAAAGTACCCAACCATATATCATCTGAGGAA
